Addgene plasmid #245141: pHF008
Purpose: Expression plasmid carrying the C. sporogenes csxA gene driven by its native promoter and with a C-term mCherry fusion
Depositing lab: Robert Fagan. Depositing organization: University of Sheffield. Publication: A set of genetic tools for use in Clostridioides difficile and related species. Fisher H, de Lussy Kubisa L, Jakhmola A, Walker E, Kirk JA, Oatley P, Chaudhuri RR, Douce GR, Ormsby MJ, Fagan RP. Microbiology (Reading). 2026 Feb;172(2). doi: 10.1099/mic.0.001665. PubMed 41712450.
Backbone
  Vector backbone: pMTL960
  Backbone manufacturer: Nigel P Minton
  Vector type: Bacterial Expression
Growth in bacteria
  Bacterial resistance: Chloramphenicol, 25 μg/mL
  Growth temperature: 37°C
  Growth strain: DH5alpha
  Copy number: High Copy
Gene/Insert
  Gene/Insert name: PcsxA-csxA-mCherry
  Species: Synthetic
  Promoter: PcsxA
  Tag / fusion protein: mCherry (C terminal on insert)
  Cloning method: Restriction Enzyme; 5′ cloning site KpnI (unknown if destroyed); 3′ cloning site BamHI (unknown if destroyed)
Terms and licenses: Academic/Nonprofit Terms; Industry Terms: Not Available to Industry
How to cite: pHF008 was a gift from Robert Fagan (Addgene plasmid # 245141 ; http://n2t.net/addgene:245141 ; RRID:Addgene_245141)
