[The description below was written by a language model from this plasmid's Addgene catalogue record and pLannotate feature annotations shown in this document.]
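Description:
pHF008 is a bacterial expression plasmid built on the pMTL960 backbone, an E. coli–Clostridium shuttle-type vector, and belongs to a set of genetic tools developed for Clostridioides difficile and related species. In E. coli it replicates from a high-copy ColE1/pUC-type origin and is selected with chloramphenicol through catP, a chloramphenicol acetyltransferase gene of Clostridium perfringens origin. The backbone also carries an IncP origin of transfer (oriT) with the adjacent traJ gene and a fragment of traI. These elements allow the plasmid to be mobilised by conjugation from a suitable E. coli donor into a recipient. The annotated features cover only the second half of the roughly 8 kb sequence. The first ~3.4 kb is unannotated, so any Gram-positive replicon that lies there is not identified in the feature table.

The payload is a PcsxA-csxA-mCherry cassette cloned between KpnI and BamHI sites. It contains the csxA coding sequence from Clostridium sporogenes, driven by its own native promoter (PcsxA) rather than a heterologous or inducible one. The promoter is not annotated separately but presumably lies directly upstream of the gene. The mCherry coding sequence follows csxA after a short gap, consistent with a linker, and produces CsxA with a C-terminal monomeric red fluorescent tag. Native regulation combined with a fluorescent fusion makes the construct suited to following the expression and localisation of CsxA by fluorescence in clostridial cells. The record gives no further detail on the intended experiments or on the function of CsxA.
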