Features (pLannotate 1.2.2; 7 found; start..end, strand, type, name):
   3464..4393    +  CDS            csxA: CSXA_CLOS1 - Experimental evidence at protein level: Swiss-Prot protein existence level 1. From Clostridium sporogenes (strain ATCC 15579).
   4409..5113    +  CDS            mCherry: mCherry is a basic (constitutively fluorescent) red fluorescent protein published in 2004, derived from Discosoma sp.. It is reported to be a very rapidly-maturing monomer with low acid sensitivity.
   5205..5300    -  CDS            traI (fragment): TRAI6_ECOLX - Experimental evidence at protein level: Swiss-Prot protein existence level 1. The initiation process of transfer DNA synthesis requires the interaction of at least three plasmid-specific components (TraH, I, and J) at the transfer origin resulting in the assembly of a specialised nucleoprotein complex - the relaxosome. Site- and strand-specific cleavage at the transfer origin is dependent on TraI and TraJ. From Escherichia coli.
   5338..5709    -  CDS            traJ: oriT-recognizing protein; traJ
   5742..5851    -  oriT           oriT: incP origin of transfer
   6230..6850    -  CDS            catP: CAT2_CLOPF - Protein inferred from homology: Swiss-Prot protein existence level 3. This enzyme is an effector of chloramphenicol resistance in bacteria. From Clostridium perfringens.
   7213..7801    -  rep_origin     ori: high-copy-number ColE1/pMB1/pBR322/pUC origin of replication
>Addgene plasmid #245141 | pHF008 | addgene full sequence | sequence record 495307 | Addgene NGS Result
GTGCACCAATTTTTTACTTTTCTATTTTAGAATCTAGCATTTCCAATGCTTACTAATACTATTTTTGATT
TTTAACTTGTTTTAAAAAAGCACCTACTAATTAGGATTCTAGCTCTATATTCTAGTTATACATTCTCTAT
ATTCTAGCTCTATATTCTAGTTATACATTCTCTATATTCTAGCTCTATATTCTAGTTATACATTCTCTAT
ATTCTAGCTCTATATTCTAGTTATACATTCTCTATATTCTAGCTCTATATTCTAGTTATACATTCTCTAT
ATTCTAGCTCTATATTCTAGTTATACATTCTCTATATTCTAGCTCTATATTCTAGTTATACATTCTCTAA
AAAACATATATATATATACTACATATATATGTACAATTATTTTACCAAAAGAAATTTTTAAAACGGCTTA
ATTTCAATACTTTGATGCCATTTTTTTTTTGCAATTCTCGTACAATTATTTTACCAAAAGAAATTTTTAT
TAATTAGTTTTTTTGCATAAAAATAGGACTAGAAAATCAATTCTAATCCTATCAAAAATCTACTTGTTTA
ATCTATATGTATAGTACATAAATCCTCTATCATTTATTTTAGTTTCCCATACATCTAAAATTTTAGTATC
TAATAAAGATTCTATCATATTTGAAATTCTTTGCTGTGTTACTCCTAAATCTTTTGCTAATTCCTCTTGA
TTAATTCTTAATATATTTCCTTTTATTTTATCATCTTTGACCAATAAATCTTGCTTATATCTCATATGAG
TATATAATCTTAATTCTTCAGTTGAAATTATTCCCCAAATTACTGCCATGGTAACAAAGTAACTAATAGT
ATATTGTTTATCTATATTACATCTAACTTCTTTTACATTGTATGTATCTTTTATTCCTAGCTTTGTAACA
CCTTTTGTTTTTGTAATATAATCATTATGTTGAAGTTCTTTTAATGTTTCTCTTAATGTCTTTTCACTCA
TAACAATGTTTTTAACTTTCTTCTTACGTTTATAGGTTATCAGCTCCATTATATCGTCTATGTTTAATTC
TCTATCTTTATTGTTAAGTAACACATTATAGATAAACAATTGATTACCAGTCATTATTTTAACCCCTTTC
CTATTCTTATATTTCAAATCCTTTGAGTGCTTATGTGGCATATTGAACAAAGTATCTTCATCACTATATA
TAAAATCTGATTCTATTTTATTCCAACAATCACTATTAAACTCACAACCTGTACAACCAAAATTAACCGT
TTTAAGCTTCTCATACATATACTTGACTTGATATTCTAGCTCACTATTTGAAAGACTATTTTGTGATATA
TAGTTCCATTCTCTAGCAACGGATATTACTTGACTTAAACTTTTATTCCTCAATCTTAAAGTCACAACTA
TTTTTTGCAAATCTAGGTTTTTATGTCCATCTTTACTACCATTTTTTAAAATATCTACTATACAATTTGG
TAGCTTACTATCTAATATATATTTTGTATTAGTATTACCTACTGTTTTTACATCTTTGCAATATTTTTTA
GCTAACTTTTCTATGTCATATCTATATATATTTTTGTCTTGGTGTATTATTTTTACTTGTTTAGTAGTAT
TTTTAATATTATATGTATAAGGTACTCTTAATACTTGAGTAGATAAATTTGCTTGTTTATCTGCACCCAA
TTTATTTATTAATGTATTTGTAACTTCTGATACTAACTTAATGTTATTAGTTTTATTAATTAGCACATAA
ACATGGAATCCATTTCCACTATCAACTAGGATATGATAATGTAATCCTATCTTAGTAAATAAATTAATTA
TATCTTTATAATTAAAACCTTGTCCTAATTCTTTTTTGTCAAAATCAAATCCTAATGCATATCTATTTAT
TAAGTTTTCATTGGTTCCTGCTTTTCCATCAGTTGTACATAGGTTAAAAAATGTATTTTCATAATAAATA
TTTTTTGCGAAGGTAAATTCTACTATATCATCTATATTTTTAAAAAAAGTTGTTTTACTATATTCTTTAA
ATTCTTCTCCGAGTTCTAATTGTTTACTATTACTTTTATTATTTTGAAATACTCTAACATATTCATTATC
AATAAGATTATTTCCTTGTCCTATACCATCTCTAAATACTGCCATTAGAAATTTTTTCAACTTATATTTT
GAATCTAATTGTTCCATATATTTATTATCTCCTTATCTAGTTTTTTTAAGAGATAACACTACATTAAATA
TATACTTATTGACTAATCAACTTTTACAACTATTGAATAATTTTAGCTTAGTATGTATAATAATATTGTT
AAGATGCTAAAATTGATAGCAATATTATTATATAACTACAGATACTTAATCAGTTAGACCGATATTGGAG
TTGGTAGCTCCATAAACTCAATTGGTAGTTGAGTTGTCATTGTCTAGTAGTATTATCTCATTTTGTTGTT
ATCTTAAAATATTATTTTAAAAATACTCTGCTTGGTCGGCTTAGGGTATTTTTTTTGTTTAATTCCAATA
TTGGTTCAAACTCCTGTGTAATACTTTTGACACTTCCATCTGTATTGAATTGACAGTTGATATGGTATCT
CATTATTGGCTTGTTCTTATGTTTTTCTATGTATTTATTTTTTACTTTCAAATAATTTGTATTTCCATTT
TTAGTTATGTTTAACACACTATCCTTATTACTCAATAAAATTATTTTTTGTTTTAACATATGATTTATAG
AATCTAAAAATTGATATTGACTTATAATAGTACTTTCTACCTCTCTAGCTTTTTCTAGTGTTTCAAATTC
TTCAAACTCTGCTATATTGCTATAGTATAGCTTATCATTAATAATATTATCTGACAACTTTAATTCCATT
TTATAAAACAATTCCAAGTTATGTATAAAATTTTTAATGTTACAACATATAGACTTATTATTTGTTCTTA
TATGGTATCTCCATTTACTACTTCTAGCTCTCATGTTATATGCACAACTACTCCCAACATAAACATATAT
TGCTTGTTCTAACTCATATTTTTGTAAAATTTCAACATCATATCCAGTCAAATCGTACTCTCTCTTATAT
ACAAATGGTTTTTCTAATTTTTTGTTCAATAAATCTCCTCCTATTTCTTACTTAATTTAGCTAAAAATCT
ATTTATATTTCACCTCCTTTTTGACTTTAAGCCTACGAATACCATATTTATGATTATAACATCTTCTATT
TTTCCCAAATCCTTACATCTCCCCTAATTTTTAGACTTAAGGGCGAATTCTGCATCAAGCTAGCTTGGTA
CCAACATTCACCTACCTTTATAAAATTATATTAACAATAAGTTACTTATATTCTTTTTAATGAAAAATAT
TACTAAAAATCTATATAATTTATATAAAAATTATATAATTAAAATATATTTTTACTAATCACACTTATTT
TTTTATATGCATACTATATATTGAGATAAAACAATGTTTCTTCTATATGAAAAGGAGGATATTTATATGG
CTATTAATTCAAAAGATTTTATTCCACGTCCAGGTTTTGTAAATAAACAAGGCTGTTTACCAGATCCAGT
GGAAATATGTTGTATTCAAGTACCTAAAGTTTTTGATCAATGTTTAAGAAAAGAATGTTTAAAACCTACA
GATGACTGTGAACAATTGTGTAAACAGATACCCAATATTACAGATCCATCACAGGTTAGATGCGTGGGTT
GTTGTAAAAATTTAAAGGTAATAGTTAATTCTGTTACTAAATGCCCTGTTTCAAACGGTAAGCCTGGATA
CAAGAAGGTAACTATTAATTATACAATTACCTTTGATGTAGATGTAGATGTGGAAATAAATGGAGTTACA
CAAACACAAACATTAAGTTATTCAGTAAATAGGACTATAACTGCTTCTAACTTGTATTGCCCAGATACTA
TAGCTAAAACTATAATAGGTAAAGAATGTACATCAGCAGAGGAAGTTGATCAACAGTTTATAAAAATAGA
AGTAGTAGGAGATTGTTTAAGTACAGATATTTCAAAAATAGACTGTGGCGGCGGTTGTAATTGCGGTTGT
ACTTGCCCAGATGATCCAAATAATGGAGATAACAAAGTATTCTTATGTATCACATTAGGATTATTCATAA
TAATTAAATGTGAAATAGTAGTTCAATTAATGGTTCCAGCTTATGGCTATTGTCCAGTGCCAGAAGAATG
CAAATGTTCACATGATCCATGTAAAGAATTTATGGAAAGAGAACTTCCAACCCTTTATCCACCACAGGAA
ATGGATAATTTATTTGATGAGTATGATGAGAGACAGGATGATAGACACATTCATAATGAGAAACACATTG
AAGAAGAAGAAGAAAGAGGAAATATGATAACTAGCAGTGTAATAACTAATAATCTCGAGGCAGCTGCTGT
ATCTAAAGGAGAAGAAGATAATATGGCTATAATTAAAGAATTTATGAGATTTAAAGTTCATATGGAAGGA
TCTGTTAATGGACATGAATTTGAAATAGAAGGAGAAGGAGAAGGAAGACCTTATGAAGGTACTCAAACAG
CTAAATTAAAAGTAACTAAAGGTGGTCCATTACCATTTGCATGGGATATATTAAGTCCTCAATTTATGTA
TGGATCTAAAGCATATGTTAAACATCCTGCTGATATACCTGATTATTTAAAATTATCATTTCCAGAAGGT
TTTAAATGGGAAAGAGTTATGAATTTTGAAGATGGTGGAGTAGTTACTGTAACACAAGATAGTTCATTAC
AAGATGGAGATTTTATATATAAAGTTAAATTAAGAGGTACTAATTTTCCATCTGATGGACCAGTAATGCA
AAAGAAAACTATGGGATGGGAAGCATCATCTGAAAGAATGTATCCAGAAGATGGAGCATTAAAAGGTGAA
ATTAAACAAAGATTAAAATTAAAAGATGGAGGTCATTATGATGCTGAAGTTAAGACTACATATAAAGCTA
AGAAACCAGTTCAATTACCAGGTGCATATAATGTTAATATTAAATTAGATATAACTTCTCATAATGAAGA
TTATACTATAGTTGAACAATATGAAAGAGCAGAAGGAAGACATTCAACAGGAGGTATGGATGAATTATAT
AAATAAGGATCCACTAGTAACGGCCGCCAGTGTGCTGGAATTCGCCCTTAGGCTGCGCTAGGGACCTCTT
TAGCTCCTTGGAAGCTGTCAGTAGTAGGGGATCGGTCTTGCCTTGCTCGTCGGTGATGTACTTCACCAGC
TCCGCGAAGTCGCTCTTCTTGATGGAGCGCATGGGGACGTGCTTGGCAATCACGCGCACCCCCCGGCCGT
TTTAGCGGCTAAAAAAGTCATGGCTCTGCCCTCGGGCGGACCACGCCCATCATGACCTTGCCAAGCTCGT
CCTGCTTCTCTTCGATCTTCGCCAGCAGGGCGAGGATCGTGGCATCACCGAACCGCGCCGTGCGCGGGTC
GTCGGTGAGCCAGAGTTTCAGCAGGCCGCCCAGGCGGCCCAGGTCGCCATTGATGCGGGCCAGCTCGCGG
ACGTGCTCATAGTCCACGACGCCCGTGATTTTGTAGCCCTGGCCGACGGCCAGCAGGTAGGCCGACAGGC
TCATGCCGGCCGCCGCCGCCTTTTCCTCAATCGCTCTTCGTTCGTCTGGAAGGCAGTACACCTTGATAGG
TGGGCTGCCCTTCCTGGTTGGCTTGGTTTCATCAGCCATCCGCTTGCCCTCATCTGTTACGCCGGCGGTA
GCCGGCCAGCCTCGCAGAGCAGGATTCCCGTTGAGCACCGCCAGGTGCGAATAAGGGACAGTGAAGAAGG
AACACCCGCTCGCGGGTGGGCCTACTTCACCTATCCTGCCCGGCTGACGCCGTTGGATACACCAAGGAAA
GTCTACACGAACCCTTTGGCAAAATCCTGTATATCGTGCGAAAAAGGATGGATATACCGAAAAAATCGCT
ATAATGACCCCGAAGCAGGAAGGGCGAATTCTGCAGATCTGACCGGTCTCTGAAAATATAAAAACCACAG
ATTGATACTAAAACCTTGGTTGTGTTGCTTTTCGGGGCTTAAATCAAGGAAAAATCCTTGTTTTAAGCCT
TTCAAAAAGAAACACAAGGTCTTTGTACTAACCTGTGGTTATGTATAAAATTGTAGATTTTAGGGTAACA
AAAAACACCGTATTTCTACGATGTTTTTGCTTAAATACTTGTTTTTAGTTACAGACAAACCTGAAGTTAA
CTATTTATCAATTCCTGCAATTCGTTTACAAAACGGCAAATGTGAAATCCGTCACATACTGCGTGATGAA
CTTGAATTGCCAAAGGAAGTATAATTTTGTTATCTTCTTTATAATATTTCCCCATAGTAAAAATAGGAAT
CAAATAATCATATCCTTTCTGCAAATTCAGATTAAAGCCATCGAAGGTTGACCACGGTATCATAGATACA
TTAAAAATGTTTTCCGGAGCATTTGGCTTTCCTTCCATTCTATGATTGTTTCCATACCGTTGCGTATCAC
TTTCATAATCTGCTAAAAATGATTTAAAGTCAGACTTACACTCAGTCCAAAGGCTGGAAAATGTTTCAGT
ATCATTGTGAAATATTGTATAGCTTGGTATCATCTCATCATATATCCCCAATTCACCATCTTGATTGATT
GCCGTCCTAAACTCTGAATGGCGGTTTACAATCATTGCAATATAATAAAGCATTGCAGGATATAGTTTCA
TTCCCTTTTCCTTTATTTGTGTGATATCCACTTTAACGGTCATGCTGTAGGTACAAGGTACACTTGCAAA
GTAGTGGTCAAAATACTCTTTTCTGTTCCAACTATTTTTATCAATTTTTTCAAATACCATCTAAGTTCCC
TCTCAAATTCAAGTTTATCGCTCTAATGAACAAAGATATTATACCACATTTTTGTGAATTTTTCAACTTG
CCCACTTCGACTGCACTCCCGACTTAATAACTTCTTGAACACTTGCCGAAAAAGAAAAACTGCCGGGTAC
GTACCCGGGGATCGATCCCCGGCCGAGCGCTCTTCCGCTTCCTCGCTCACTGACTCGCTGCGCTCGGTCG
TTCGGCTGCGGCGAGCGGTATCAGCTCACTCAAAGGCGGTAATACGGTTATCCACAGAATCAGGGGATAA
CGCAGGAAAGAACATGTGAGCAAAAGGCCAGCAAAAGGCCAGGAACCGTAAAAAGGCCGCGTTGCTGGCG
TTTTTCCATAGGCTCCGCCCCCCTGACGAGCATCACAAAAATCGACGCTCAAGTCAGAGGTGGCGAAACC
CGACAGGACTATAAAGATACCAGGCGTTTCCCCCTTGAAGCTCCCTCGTGCGCTCTCCTGTTCCGACCCT
GCCGCTTACCGGATACCTGTCCGCCTTTCTCCCTTCGGGAAGCGTGGCGCTTTCTCATAGCTCACGCTGT
AGGTATCTCAGTTCGGTGTAGGTCGTTCGCTCCAAGCTGGGCTGTGTGCACGAACCCCCCGTTCAGCCCG
ACCGCTGCGCCTTATCCGGTAACTATCGTCTTGAGTCCAACCCGGTAAGACACGACTTATCGCCACTGGC
AGCAGCCACTGGTAACAGGATTAGCAGAGCGAGGTATGTAGGCGGTGCTACAGAGTTCTTGAAGTGGTGG
CCTAACTACGGCTACACTAGAAGAACAGTATTTGGTATCTGCGCTCTGCTGAAGCCAGTTACCTTCGGAA
AAAGAGTTGGTAGCTCTTGATCCGGCAAACAAACCACCGCTGGTAGCGGTGGTTTTTTTGTTTGCAAGCA
GCAGATTACGCGCAGAAAAAAAGGATCTCAAGAAGATCCTTTGATCTTTTCTACGGGGTCTGACGCTCAG
TGGAACGAAAACTCACGTTAAGGGATTTTGGTCATGAAATGCAAGTTTCTAACTAACATACATCATAGTT
ACTAAACTATGGTAACTATAATTTTATTAACTATATTAAGCACTGATTAGTACTATAACTCAATATAAGC
ATATCCCCTGTATCGTAACTAGAGAACCAAACGACGGAAAAAGCGATATAGATAAGTTTAGATA
